>Addgene plasmid #129939 | pRDAX-280 N-Tag Venus173/155[1] L20 FRB EBPF2 | depositor full sequence | sequence record 249317 | Full Sequence
GCCTGCCTCCAGGCCTCAATATTGGCCATTAGCCATATTATTCATTGGTTATATAGCATAAATCAATATT
GGCTATTGGCCATTGCATACGTTGTATCTATATCATAATATGTACATTTATATTGGCTCATGTCCAATAT
GACCGCCATGTTGGCATTGATTATTGACTAGTTATTAATAGTAATCAATTACGGGGTCATTAGTTCATAG
CCCATATATGGAGTTCCGCGTTACATAACTTACGGTAAATGGCCCGCCTGGCTGACCGCCCAACGACCCC
CGCCCATTGACGTCAATAATGACGTATGTTCCCATAGTAACGCCAATAGGGACTTTCCATTGACGTCAAT
GGGTGGAGTATTTACGGTAAACTGCCCACTTGGCAGTACATCAAGTGTATCATATGCCAAGTCCGCCCCC
TATTGACGTCAATGACGGTAAATGGCCCGCCTGGCATTATGCCCAGTACATGACCTTACGGGACTTTCCT
ACTTGGCAGTACATCTACGTATTAGTCATCGCTATTACCATGGTGATGCGGTTTTGGCAGTACACCAATG
GGCGTGGATAGCGGTTTGACTCACGGGGATTTCCAAGTCTCCACCCCATTGACGTCAATGGGAGTTTGTT
TTGGCACCAAAATCAACGGGACTTTCCAAAATGTCGTAATAACCCCGCCCCGTTGACGCAAATGGGCGGT
AGGCGTGTACGGTGGGAGGTCTATATAAGCAGAGCTCGTTTAGTGAACCGTCAGATCACTAGAAGCTTTA
TTGCGGTAGTTTATCACAGTTAAATTGCTAACGCAGTCAGTGCTTCTGACACAACAGTCTCGAACTTAAG
CTGCAGAAGTTGGTCGTGAGGCACTGGGCAGGTAAGTATCAAGGTTACAAGACAGGTTTAAGGAGACCAA
TAGAAACTGGGCTTGTCGAGACAGAGAAGACTCTTGCGTTTCTGATAGGCACCTATTGGTCTTACTGACA
TCCACTTTGCCTTTCTCTCCACAGGTGTCCACTCCCAGGCCACCATGGTGTCAAAGGGAGAAGAGTTGTT
TACCGGTGTTGTTCCCATACTGGTGGAACTGGATGGTGACGTCAATGGACACAAGTTTAGCGTTTCTGGC
GAAGGAGAAGGCGATGCTACCTATGGCAAACTGACCCTCAAACTGATCTGTACGACTGGAAAGTTGCCTG
TACCTTGGCCAACACTGGTCACAACCTTGGGCTATGGGCTGCAATGCTTTGCCCGTTATCCTGATCACAT
GAAGCAACATGACTTCTTTAAGTCTGCTATGCCAGAGGGATATGTGCAGGAACGGACTATCTTCTTCAAG
GACGACGGCAACTACAAGACGAGAGCTGAGGTGAAATTTGAGGGTGACACACTGGTGAATCGCATAGAGC
TGAAAGGCATCGACTTCAAAGAAGATGGGAATATTCTCGGGCATAAACTCGAGTACAACTACAATTCCCA
CAACGTGTACATCACTGCCGATAAGCAGAAGAATGGGATTAAGGCGAACTTCAAGATCCGACACAACATC
GAGGGGAGTCCTGGCGGTGGATCCGGAGGCTCTGGGAGCTCTGCCAGCGGTGGCAGCACCTCCGTGGCCA
TCCTCTGGCATGAGATGTGGCATGAAGGCCTGGAAGAGGCATCTCGTTTGTACTTTGGGGAAAGGAACGT
GAAAGGCATGTTTGAGGTGCTGGAGCCCTTGCATGCTATGATGGAACGGGGCCCCCAGACTCTGAAGGAA
ACATCCTTTAATCAGGCCTATGGTCGAGATTTAATGGAGGCCCAAGAGTGGTGCAGGAAGTACATGAAAT
CAGGGAATGTCAAGGACCTCACCCAAGCCTGGGACCTCTATTATCATGTGTTCCGACGAATCTCATAAGA
ATTCAGATCCGCCCCTCTCCCTCCCCCCCCCCTAACGTTACTGGCCGAAGCCGCTTGGAATAAGGCCGGT
GTGCGTTTGTCTATATGTTATTTTCCACCATATTGCCGTCTTTTGGCAATGTGAGGGCCCGGAAACCTGG
CCCTGTCTTCTTGACGAGCATTCCTAGGGGTCTTTCCCCTCTCGCCAAAGGAATGCAAGGTCTGTTGAAT
GTCGTGAAGGAAGCAGTTCCTCTGGTAGCTTCTTGAAGACAAACAACGTCTGTAGCGACCCTTTGCAGGC
AGCGGAACCCCCCACCTGGCGACAGGTGCCTCTGCGGCCAAAAGCCACGTGTATAAGATACACCTGCAAA
GGCGGCACAACCCCAGTGCCACGTTGTGAGTTGGATAGTTGTGGAAAGAGTCAAATGGCTCTCCTCAAGC
GTATTCAACAAGGGGCTGAAGGATGCCCAGAAGGTACCCCATTGTATGGGATCTGATCTGGGGCCTCGGT
ACACATGCTTTACATGTGTTTAGTCGAGGTTAAAAAAACGTCTAGGCCCCCCGAACCACGGGGACGTGGT
TTTCCTTTGAAAAACACGATGATAATATGGCCACAACCATGGTGAGCAAGGGCGAGGAGCTGTTCACCGG
GGTGGTGCCCATCCTGGTCGAGCTGGACGGCGACGTAAACGGCCACAAGTTCAGCGTGAGGGGCGAGGGC
GAGGGCGATGCCACCAACGGCAAGCTGACCCTGAAGTTCATCTGCACCACCGGCAAGCTGCCCGTGCCCT
GGCCCACCCTCGTGACCACCCTGAGCCACGGCGTGCAGTGCTTCGCCCGCTACCCCGACCACATGAAGCA
GCACGACTTCTTCAAGTCCGCCATGCCCGAAGGCTACGTCCAGGAGCGCACCATCTTCTTCAAGGACGAC
GGCACCTACAAGACCCGCGCCGAGGTGAAGTTCGAGGGCGACACCCTGGTGAACCGCATCGAGCTGAAGG
GCGTCGACTTCAAGGAGGACGGCAACATCCTGGGGCACAAGCTGGAGTACAACTTCAACAGCCACAACAT
CTATATCATGGCCGTCAAGCAGAAGAACGGCATCAAGGTGAACTTCAAGATCCGCCACAACGTGGAGGAC
GGCAGCGTGCAGCTCGCCGACCACTACCAGCAGAACACCCCCATCGGCGACGGCCCCGTGCTGCTGCCCG
ACAGCCACTACCTGAGCACCCAGTCCGTGCTGAGCAAAGACCCCAACGAGAAGCGCGATCACATGGTCCT
GCTGGAGTTCCGCACCGCCGCCGGGATCACTCTCGGCATGGACGAGCTGTACAAGTAAACCGGTGCTCGA
GGTACCGATGAATAGCTAAGGTAGAGGCCGCAGGTAAGTATCAAGGTTACAAGACAGGTTTAAGGAGACC
AATAGAAACTGGGCTTGTCGAGACAGAGAAGACTCTTGCGTTTCTGATAGGCACCTATTGGTCTTACTGA
CATCCACTTTGCCTTTCTCTCCACAGGTGTCGACAATCAACCTCTGGATTACAAAATTTGTGAAAGATTG
ACTGGTATTCTTAACTATGTTGCTCCTTTTACGCTATGTGGATACGCTGCTTTAATGCCTTTGTATCATG
CTATTGCTTCCCGTATGGCTTTCATTTTCTCCTCCTTGTATAAATCCTGGTTGCTGTCTCTTTATGAGGA
GTTGTGGCCCGTTGTCAGGCAACGTGGCGTGGTGTGCACTGTGTTTGCTGACGCAACCCCCACTGGTTGG
GGCATTGCCACCACCTGTCAGCTCCTTTCCGGGACTTTCGCTTTCCCCCTCCCTATTGCCACGGCGGAAC
TCATCGCCGCCTGCCTTGCCCGCTGCTGGACAGGGGCTCGGCTGTTGGGCACTGACAATTCCGTGGTGTT
GTCGGGGAAGCTGACGTCCTTTCCATGGCTGCTCGCCTGTGTTGCCACCTGGATTCTGCGCGGGACGTCC
TTCTGCTACGTCCCTTCGGCCCTCAATCCAGCGGACCTTCCTTCCCGCGGCCTGCTGCCGGCTCTGCGGC
CTCTTCCGCGTCTTCGCCTTCGCCCTCAGACGAGTCGGATCTCCCTTTGGGCCGCCTCCCCGCCTGGAAT
TCGAGCTCGGTACGATCAGCCTCGACTGTGCCTTCTAGTTGCCAGCCATCTGTTGTTTGCCCCTCCCCCG
TGCCTTCCTTGACCCTGGAAGGTGCCACTCCCACTGTCCTTTCCTAATAAAATGAGGAAATTGCATCGCA
TTGTCTGAGTAGGTGTCATTCTATTCTGGGGGGTGGGGTGGGGCAGGACAGCAAGGGGGAGGATTGGGAA
GACAATAGCCCAGCTTTTGTTCCCTTTAGTGAGGGTTAATTGCGCGCTTGGCGTAATCATGGTCATAGCT
GTTTCCTGTGTGAAATTGTTATCCGCTAATTCACTCCTCAGGTGCAGGCTGCCTATCAGAAGGTGGTGGC
TGGTGTGGCCAATGCCCTGGCTCACAAATACCACTGAGATCTTTTTCCCTCTGCCAAAAATTATGGGGAC
ATCATGAAGCCCCTTGAGCATCTGACTTCTGGCTAATAAAGGAAATTTATTTTCATTGCAATAGTGTGTT
GGAATTTTTTGTGTCTCTCACTCGGAAGGACATATGGGAGGGCAAATCATTTAAAACATCAGAATGAGTA
TTTGGTTTAGAGTTTGGCAACATATGCCCATATGCTGGCTGCCATGAACAAAGGTTGGCTATAAAGAGGT
CATCAGTATATGAAACAGCCCCCTGCTGTCCATTCCTTATTCCATAGAAAAGCCTTGACTTGAGGTTAGA
TTTTTTTTATATTTTGTTTTGTGTTATTTTTTTCTTTAACATCCCTAAAATTTTCCTTACATGTTTTACT
AGCCAGATTTTTCCTCCTCTCCTGACTACTCCCAGTCATAGCTGTCCCTCTTCTCTTATGGAGATCGGCC
GGCCGCCGGCGTCGACGCGCGCGGCCGCGGCGCGCCGTTGCTGGCGTTTTTCCATAGGCTCCGCCCCCCT
GACGAGCATCACAAAAATCGACGCTCAAGTCAGAGGTGGCGAAACCCGACAGGACTATAAAGATACCAGG
CGTTTCCCCCTGGAAGCTCCCTCGTGCGCTCTCCTGTTCCGACCCTGCCGCTTACCGGATACCTGTCCGC
CTTTCTCCCTTCGGGAAGCGTGGCGCTTTCTCATAGCTCACGCTGTAGGTATCTCAGTTCGGTGTAGGTC
GTTCGCTCCAAGCTGGGCTGTGTGCACGAACCCCCCGTTCAGCCCGACCGCTGCGCCTTATCCGGTAACT
ATCGTCTTGAGTCCAACCCGGTAAGACACGACTTATCGCCACTGGCAGCAGCCACTGGTAACAGGATTAG
CAGAGCGAGGTATGTAGGCGGTGCTACAGAGTTCTTGAAGTGGTGGCCTAACTACGGCTACACTAGAAGA
ACAGTATTTGGTATCTGCGCTCTGCTGAAGCCAGTTACCTTCGGAAAAAGAGTTGGTAGCTCTTGATCCG
GCAAACAAACCACCGCTGGTAGCGGTGGTTTTTTTGTTTGCAAGCAGCAGATTACGCGCAGAAAAAAAGG
ATCTCAAGAAGATCCTTTGATCTTTTCTACGGGGTCTGACGCTCAGTGGAACGAAAACTCACGTTAAGGG
ATTTTGGTCATGAGATTATCAAAAAGGATCTTCACCTAGATCCTTTTAAATTAAAAATGAAGTTTTAAAT
CAATCTAAAGTATATATGAGTAAACTTGGTCTGACAGTTACCAATGCTTAATCAGTGAGGCACCTATCTC
AGCGATCTGTCTATTTCGTTCATCCATAGTTGCCTGACTCCCCGTCGTGTAGATAACTACGATACGGGAG
GGCTTACCATCTGGCCCCAGTGCTGCAATGATACCGCGAGACCCACGCTCACCGGCTCCAGATTTATCAG
CAATAAACCAGCCAGCCGGAAGGGCCGAGCGCAGAAGTGGTCCTGCAACTTTATCCGCCTCCATCCAGTC
TATTAATTGTTGCCGGGAAGCTAGAGTAAGTAGTTCGCCAGTTAATAGTTTGCGCAACGTTGTTGCCATT
GCTACAGGCATCGTGGTGTCACGCTCGTCGTTTGGTATGGCTTCATTCAGCTCCGGTTCCCAACGATCAA
GGCGAGTTACATGATCCCCCATGTTGTGCAAAAAAGCGGTTAGCTCCTTCGGTCCTCCGATCGTTGTCAG
AAGTAAGTTGGCCGCAGTGTTATCACTCATGGTTATGGCAGCACTGCATAATTCTCTTACTGTCATGCCA
TCCGTAAGATGCTTTTCTGTGACTGGTGAGTACTCAACCAAGTCATTCTGAGAATAGTGTATGCGGCGAC
CGAGTTGCTCTTGCCCGGCGTCAATACGGGATAATACCGCGCCACATAGCAGAACTTTAAAAGTGCTCAT
CATTGGAAAACGTTCTTCGGGGCGAAAACTCTCAAGGATCTTACCGCTGTTGAGATCCAGTTCGATGTAA
CCCACTCGTGCACCCAACTGATCTTCAGCATCTTTTACTTTCACCAGCGTTTCTGGGTGAGCAAAAACAG
GAAGGCAAAATGCCGCAAAAAAGGGAATAAGGGCGACACGGAAATGTTGAATACTCATACTCTTCCTTTT
TCAATATTATTGAAGCATTTATCAGGGTTATTGTCTCATGAGCGGATACATATTTGAATGTATTTAGAAA
AATAAACAAATAGGGGTTCCGCGCACATTTCCCCGAAAAGTGCCACCTGACGTCTAAGAAACCATTATTA
TCATGACATTAACCTATAAAAATAGGCGTATCACGAGGCCCTTTCGTCTACGCGCGCGCCGGCGGCGCGC
CGTCGACGGCCGGCCGCGGCCGC
Features (pLannotate 1.2.2; 17 found; start..end, strand, type, name):
    155..532     +  enhancer       CMV enhancer: human cytomegalovirus immediate early enhancer
    534..733     +  promoter       CMV promoter: human cytomegalovirus (CMV) immediate early promoter
    872..1004    +  intron         chimeric intron: chimera between introns from human β-globin and immunoglobulin heavy chain genes
   1025..1543    +  CDS            Venus (fragment): Venus is a basic (constitutively fluorescent) yellow fluorescent protein published in 2002, derived from Aequorea victoria. It is reported to be a rapidly-maturing weak dimer with moderate acid sensitivity.
   1610..1885    +  CDS            FRB: FKBP-rapamycin binding domain of human FRAP
   1902..2488    +  misc_feature   IRES2: internal ribosome entry site (IRES) of the encephalomyocarditis virus (EMCV)
   2489..3208    +  CDS            EBFP2: enhanced blue variant of GFP (Ai et al., 2007) mammalian codon-optimized
   3254..3386    +  intron         chimeric intron: chimera between introns from human β-globin and immunoglobulin heavy chain genes
   3395..3983    +  misc_feature   WPRE: woodchuck hepatitis virus posttranscriptional regulatory element
   3987..4003    +  misc_feature   MCS (fragment): pUC18/19 multiple cloning site
   4016..4127    +  polyA_signal   bGH poly(A) signal: bovine growth hormone polyadenylation signal
   4223..4241    -  promoter       T3 promoter: promoter for bacteriophage T3 RNA polymerase
   4300..4374    +  CDS            HBB (fragment): HBB_PONPY - Experimental evidence at transcript level: Swiss-Prot protein existence level 2. Involved in oxygen transport from the lung to the various peripheral tissues. From Pongo pygmaeus (Bornean orangutan).
   4445..4500    +  polyA_signal   β-globin poly(A) signal: rabbit β-globin polyadenylation signal (Gil and Proudfoot, 1987)
   4879..5467    -  rep_origin     ori: high-copy-number ColE1/pMB1/pBR322/pUC origin of replication
   5638..6498    -  CDS            AmpR: β-lactamase; bla; confers resistance to ampicillin, carbenicillin, and related antibiotics
   6499..6603    -  promoter       AmpR promoter: bla
