[The description below was written by a language model from this plasmid's Addgene catalogue record and pLannotate feature annotations shown in this document.]
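Description:
pRDAX-280 N-Tag Venus173/155[1] L20 FRB EBPF2 is a custom-built mammalian expression plasmid of about 6.7 kb, designed as a vector for protein–protein interaction assays based on bimolecular or trimolecular fluorescence complementation (BiFC/TriFC). It is propagated in E. coli as a high-copy plasmid through a ColE1/pUC-type origin and selected with ampicillin via the β-lactamase gene and its native promoter. No mammalian selection marker is annotated.

The expression cassette is driven by the human CMV immediate-early enhancer and promoter, followed by a chimeric β-globin/immunoglobulin intron that promotes efficient processing of the transcript. The first open reading frame begins with a Venus fragment of roughly 173 codons, consistent with the "Venus173" N-terminal tag in the name. After a short gap that presumably corresponds to the "L20" linker, it continues into FRB, the FKBP–rapamycin binding domain. The catalogue lists the insert as mouse, whereas the automated annotation matches it to the human FRAP domain. The split Venus fragment is non-fluorescent alone and should regain yellow fluorescence only when brought close to complementary Venus fragment(s) fused to an interacting partner. FRB is commonly used as a rapamycin-inducible partner of FKBP, though the record does not say how this construct is paired.

Downstream, an EMCV IRES drives translation of EBFP2 from the same transcript, giving a blue reporter for identifying transfected cells and normalising expression. A second chimeric intron, a WPRE and a bGH polyadenylation signal complete the cassette. A T3 promoter, a β-globin fragment and a rabbit β-globin poly(A) signal are also annotated further downstream.
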