Addgene plasmid #129939: pRDAX-280 N-Tag Venus173/155[1] L20 FRB EBPF2
Purpose: PPI (BiFC/TriFC) assay vector
Depositing lab: Gary Lewin. Depositing organization: Max-Delbrueck-Centrum fuer Molekulare Medizin (MDC).
Backbone
  Vector backbone: custom built
  Vector type: Mammalian Expression
Growth in bacteria
  Bacterial resistance: Ampicillin, 100 μg/mL
  Growth temperature: 37°C
  Growth strain: DH5alpha
  Copy number: High Copy
Gene/Insert
  Gene/Insert name: FRB
  Species: M. musculus (mouse)
  Cloning method: Restriction Enzyme; 5′ cloning site unknown (unknown if destroyed); 3′ cloning site unknown (unknown if destroyed)
Terms and licenses: Academic/Nonprofit Terms; Industry Terms: Not Available to Industry
How to cite: pRDAX-280 N-Tag Venus173/155[1] L20 FRB EBPF2 was a gift from Gary Lewin (Addgene plasmid # 129939 ; http://n2t.net/addgene:129939 ; RRID:Addgene_129939)
